>Addgene plasmid #136708 | pISH-Olfr283 | addgene full sequence | sequence record 272907 | Addgene NGS Result
CGCCCAATACGCAAACCGCCTCTCCCCGCGCGTTGGCCGATTCATTAATGCAGCTGGCACGACAGGTTTC
CCGACTGGAAAGCGGGCAGTGAGCGCAACGCAATTAATGTGAGTTAGCTCACTCATTAGGCACCCCAGGC
TTTACACTTTATGCTTCCGGCTCGTATGTTGTGTGGAATTGTGAGCGGATAACAATTTCACACAGGAAAC
AGCTATGACCATGATTACGCCAAGCTATTTAGGTGACACTATAGAATACTCAAGCTATGCATCCAACGCG
TTGGGAGCTCTCCCATATGGTCGACCTGCAGGCGGCCGCGAATTCACTAGTGATTCCTGGCTCAGGTCTT
CTTTGTGTTCGCTACTGGAGGCACGGAGTCCTGCCTGCTTGCCGTGATGGCCTATGACCGCTATGTGGCC
ATCAGCTCTCCTCTGCTCTACGGTCAAGTGATGAGCAGGCAGCTGTGTGCAGGGCTGGTGTGGGGCTCGT
GGAGCCTGGCTTTTCTGGATGCCTTCATCAATATCCTTGTCGCTTTGAATTTAGATTTCTGTGAGGCACA
GAATATCCACCACTTCATCTGTGAGCTGCCCTCCCTCTATCCTTTGTCTTGCTCTGATGTGTCTGCGAGC
TTTACCACCCTCCTCTGCTCCAGCTTCATCCACTTCTTCGGAAACTTCCTCCTGATACTCTTGTCATACA
TTCGCATCCTGCTCACCATCCTGGGGATAAGCTCAGCCTCTGGGAGAAGCAAGGCCTTTTCTACCTGTTC
CTCCCACCTCACGGCCGTCAGCTTCTTTTACGGCTCAGGGTTACTCCGCTACCTCATGCCAAATTCCGGA
TCGACTCAAGAGCTGATCTTCTCTCTACAGTACAGCGTCATCACGCAATCGAATTCCCGCGGCCGCCATG
GCGGCCGGGAGCATGCGACGTCGGGCCCAATTCGCCCTATAGTGAGTCGTATTACAATTCACTGGCCGTC
GTTTTACAACGTCGTGACTGGGAAAACCCTGGCGTTACCCAACTTAATCGCCTTGCAGCACATCCCCCTT
TCGCCAGCTGGCGTAATAGCGAAGAGGCCCGCACCGATCGCCCTTCCCAACAGTTGCGCAGCCTGAATGG
CGAATGG
[124 nt withheld, positions 1128-1251]
C
[91 nt withheld, positions 1253-1343]
A
[49 nt withheld, positions 1345-1393]
CCTTTGACGTTGGAGTCCACGTTCTTT
[37 nt withheld, positions 1421-1457]
ACCCTATCTCGGTCTATTCTTTTGATTTATAAGGGATTTTGCCGATTTCGGCCTATTGGTTAAAAAATGA
GCTGATTTAACAAAAATTTAACGCGAATTTTAACAAAATATTAACGCTTACAATTTCCTGATGCGGTATT
TTCTCCTTACGCATCTGTGCGGTATTTCACACCGCATCAGGTGGCACTTTTCGGGGAAATGTGCGCGGAA
CCCCTATTTGTTTATTTTTCTAAATACATTCAAATATGTATCCGCTCATGAGACAATAACCCTGATAAAT
GCTTCAATAATATTGAAAAAGGAAGAGTATGAGTATTCAACATTTCCGTGTCGCCCTTATTCCCTTTTTT
GCGGCATTTTGCCTTCCTGTTTTTGCTCACCCAGAAACGCTGGTGAAAGTAAAAGATGCTGAAGATCAGT
TGGGTGCACGAGTGGGTTACATCGAACTGGATCTCAACAGCGGTAAGATCCTTGAGAGTTTTCGCCCCGA
AGAACGTTTTCCAATGATGAGCACTTTTAAAGTTCTGCTATGTGGCGCGGTATTATCCCGTATTGACGCC
GGGCAAGAGCAACTCGGTCGCCGCATACACTATTCTCAGAATGACTTGGTTGAGTACTCACCAGTCACAG
AAAAGCATCTTACGGATGGCATGACAGTAAGAGAATTATGCAGTGCTGCCATAACCATGAGTGATAACAC
TGCGGCCAACTTACTTCTGACAACGATCGGAGGACCGAAGGAGCTAACCGCTTTTTTGCACAACATGGGG
GATCATGTAACTCGCCTTGATCGTTGGGAACCGGAGCTGAATGAAGCCATACCAAACGACGAGCGTGACA
CCACGATGCCTGTAGCAATGGCAACAACGTTGCGCAAACTATTAACTGGCGAACTACTTACTCTAGCTTC
CCGGCAACAATTAATAGACTGGATGGAGGCGGATAAAGTTGCAGGACCACTTCTGCGCTCGGCCCTTCCG
GCTGGCTGGTTTATTGCTGATAAATCTGGAGCCGGTGAGCGTGGGTCTCGCGGTATCATTGCAGCACTGG
GGCCAGATGGTAAGCCCTCCCGTATCGTAGTTATCTACACGACGGGGAGTCAGGCAACTATGGATGAACG
AAATAGACAGATCGCTGAGATAGGTGCCTCACTGATTAAGCATTGGTAACTGTCAGACCAAGTTTACTCA
TATATACTTTAGATTGATTTAAAACTTCATTTTTAATTTAAAAGGATCTAGGTGAAGATCCTTTTTGATA
ATCTCATGACCAAAATCCCTTAACGTGAGTTTTCGTTCCACTGAGCGTCAGACCCCGTAGAAAAGATCAA
AGGATCTTCTTGAGATCCTTTTTTTCTGCGCGTAATCTGCTGCTTGCAAACAAAAAAACCACCGCTACCA
GCGGTGGTTTGTTTGCCGGATCAAGAGCTACCAACTCTTTTTCCGAAGGTAACTGGCTTCAGCAGAGCGC
AGATACCAAATACTGTTCTTCTAGTGTAGCCGTAGTTAGGCCACCACTTCAAGAACTCTGTAGCACCGCC
TACATACCTCGCTCTGCTAATCCTGTTACCAGTGGCTGCTGCCAGTGGCGATAAGTCGTGTCTTACCGGG
TTGGACTCAAGACGATAGTTACCGGATAAGGCGCAGCGGTCGGGCTGAACGGGGGGTTCGTGCACACAGC
CCAGCTTGGAGCGAACGACCTACACCGAACTGAGATACCTACAGCGTGAGCTATGAGAAAGCGCCACGCT
TCCCGAAGGGAGAAAGGCGGACAGGTATCCGGTAAGCGGCAGGGTCGGAACAGGAGAGCGCACGAGGGAG
CTTCCAGGGGGAAACGCCTGGTATCTTTATAGTCCTGTCGGGTTTCGCCACCTCTGACTTGAGCGTCGAT
TTTTGTGATGCTCGTCAGGGGGGCGGAGCCTATGGAAAAACGCCAGCAACGCGGCCTTTTTACGGTTCCT
GGCCTTTTGCTGGCCTTTTGCTCACATGTTCTTTCCTGCGTTATCCCCTGATTCTGTGGATAACCGTATT
ACCGCCTTTGAGTGAGCTGATACCGCTCGCCGCAGCCGAACGACCGAGCGCAGCGAGTCAGTGAGCGAGG
AAGCGGAAGAG
Features (pLannotate 1.2.2; 14 found; start..end, strand, type, name):
    105..126     +  protein_bind   CAP binding site: CAP binding activates transcription in the presence of cAMP. E. coli catabolite activator protein
    141..171     +  promoter       lac promoter: promoter for the E. coli lac operon
    179..195     +  protein_bind   lac operator: The lac repressor binds to the lac operator to inhibit transcription in E. coli. This inhibition can be relieved by adding lactose or isopropyl-β-D-thiogalactopyranoside (IPTG). lac repressor encoded by lacI
    237..255     +  promoter       SP6 promoter: promoter for bacteriophage SP6 RNA polymerase
    267..329     +  CDS            VESPI_VESMG (fragment): Experimental evidence at protein level: Swiss-Prot protein existence level 1. Shows contractile activity on isolated ileum smooth muscle. From Vespa magnifica (Hornet).
    337..885     +  CDS            OR8S1 (fragment): OR8S1_HUMAN - Protein inferred from homology: Swiss-Prot protein existence level 3. Odorant receptor. From Homo sapiens (Human).
    946..964     -  promoter       T7 promoter: promoter for bacteriophage T7 RNA polymerase
    967..1124    +  CDS            lacZα (fragment): LacZα fragment of β-galactosidase; lacZ fragment
   1128..1556    +  rep_origin     f1 ori (sequence partly withheld): f1 bacteriophage origin of replication; arrow indicates direction of (+) strand synthesis
   1584..1634    -  misc_feature   bom (fragment): basis of mobility region from pBR322
   1661..1765    +  promoter       AmpR promoter: bla
   1766..2626    +  CDS            AmpR: β-lactamase; bla; confers resistance to ampicillin, carbenicillin, and related antibiotics
   2797..3385    +  rep_origin     ori: high-copy-number ColE1/pMB1/pBR322/pUC origin of replication
   3568..92      +  CDS            lacI (fragment) (across the origin): lac repressor; lacI; The lac repressor binds to the lac operator to inhibit transcription in E. coli. This inhibition can be relieved by adding lactose or isopropyl-β-D-thiogalactopyranoside (IPTG).
