[The description below was written by a language model from this plasmid's Addgene catalogue record and pLannotate feature annotations shown in this document.]
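Description:
pISH-Olfr283 is a small bacterial plasmid (about 3.6 kb) built on the pGEM-T-Easy cloning backbone and intended as an in vitro transcription template rather than an expression vector. It is propagated in E. coli at high copy from a ColE1/pUC-type origin and selected with ampicillin through the β-lactamase (AmpR) gene and its own promoter. An f1 phage origin is also present, along with the usual remnants of the lac region (CAP site, lac promoter and operator, a disrupted lacZα fragment and a small lacI fragment). In this type of backbone these elements support blue/white screening, which is lost once an insert interrupts lacZα.

The payload is a fragment of the mouse odorant receptor gene Olfr283 (also known as MOR160-1), described by the depositor simply as an ISH probe insert. The annotation software labels a roughly 550 bp stretch as a partial match to a human odorant receptor homologue, which is consistent with an olfactory receptor coding fragment. A short adjacent hit to a hornet peptide is most likely a spurious match. The insert sits between opposing SP6 and T7 bacteriophage promoters, so either strand can be transcribed as run-off RNA with the corresponding polymerase, yielding antisense and sense riboprobes. The record does not state which promoter gives the antisense probe, nor the cloning method used.

The plasmid is used to make labelled riboprobes for in situ hybridization detection of Olfr283 transcripts. It was deposited in connection with work mapping the zonal organization of odorant receptor gene choice in the mouse main olfactory epithelium.
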