Addgene plasmid #136708: pISH-Olfr283
Purpose: Template to synthesize riboprobes for in situ hybridization (ISH) for Olfr283
Depositing lab: Peter Mombaerts. Depositing organization: Max Planck Research Unit for Neurogenetics. Publication: The Zonal Organization of Odorant Receptor Gene Choice in the Main Olfactory Epithelium of the Mouse. Zapiec B, Mombaerts P. Cell Rep. 2020 Mar 24;30(12):4220-4234.e5. doi: 10.1016/j.celrep.2020.02.110. PubMed 32209480.
Backbone
  Vector backbone: pGEM-T-Easy
  Vector type: in situ probe
Growth in bacteria
  Bacterial resistance: Ampicillin, 100 μg/mL
  Growth temperature: 37°C
  Growth strain: DH5alpha
  Copy number: High Copy
Gene/Insert
  Gene/Insert name: Olfr283
  Species: M. musculus (mouse)
  Mutation: ISH Probe insert
  Entrez Gene: Olfr283 (a.k.a. MOR160-1)
  Cloning method: Unknown
Terms and licenses: Academic/Nonprofit Terms; Industry Terms: Not Available to Industry
Depositor comments: ISH probe for mouse gene: Olfr283 aka MOR160-1
How to cite: pISH-Olfr283 was a gift from Peter Mombaerts (Addgene plasmid # 136708 ; http://n2t.net/addgene:136708 ; RRID:Addgene_136708)
